>Addgene plasmid #17353 | pFLAG-4EHP(K121/130/134/222R) | addgene partial sequence | sequence record 23293 | CMV-F 5'-CGCAAATGGGCGGTAGGCGTG-3'
GCAGAGCTCGTTTAGTGAACCGTCAGAATTGATCTACCATGGACTACAAAGACGATGACGACAAGCTTGT
GGTACCGATGAACAACAAGTTCGACGCTTTGAAAGATGATGACAGTGGGGACCATGATCAGAATGAAGAA
AACAGCACACAGAAAGATGGTGAGAAGGAAAAAACGGAACGAGACAAGAATCAGAGCAGTAGCAAGAGAA
AGGCTGTTGTCCCTGGACCGGCAGAGCATCCCCTGCAGTACAACTACACTTTTTGGTACTCCAGGAGAAC
CCCCGGCCGTCCCACGAGCACACAGAGCTATGAACAGAATATCAAACAGATTGGCACCTTTGCCTCTGTG
GAGCAGTTCTGGAGGTTTTATAGCCACATGGTACGTCCTGGGGACCTGACAGGCCACAGTGACTTCCATC
TCTTCAAAGAAGGAATTAGACCCATGTGGGAGGATGATGCAAATAGAAATGGTGGCAGGTGGATTATTCG
GCTGCGGAAGGGCTTGGCCTCCCGTTGCTGGGAGAATCTCATTTTGGCCATGCTGGGGGAACAGTTCATG
GTTGGGGGAGGAGATCTGTGGGGCTGTGGTGTCTGTCCGCTTTC
