[The description below was written by a language model from this plasmid's Addgene catalogue record.]
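Description:
pFLAG-4EHP(K121/130/134/222R) is a mammalian expression plasmid built on the commercial pFlag-CMV2 backbone (about 4.7 kb without insert). It is maintained in E. coli as a high-copy plasmid under ampicillin selection. No feature table is provided, so details such as the origin of replication and polyadenylation signal are not documented in the record. The backbone name and the use of a CMV forward sequencing primer indicate that expression is driven by the cytomegalovirus immediate-early promoter, which gives strong constitutive transcription in most transfected mammalian cell lines. No mammalian selection marker is recorded, so the plasmid is probably intended for transient transfection.

The insert is an approximately 750 bp human cDNA for 4EHP (gene symbol EIF4E2), the eIF4E homologous protein that binds the mRNA 5′ cap structure. It is cloned between HindIII and XbaI sites, both of which are preserved. The coding sequence is fused in frame to an N-terminal FLAG epitope supplied by the backbone, allowing detection and immunoprecipitation with anti-FLAG antibodies. This version carries four lysine-to-arginine substitutions, at positions 121, 130, 134 and 222. Arginine keeps the positive charge but cannot serve as an acceptor for ubiquitin-like conjugation. The associated publication concerns ISG15 modification of 4EHP and its enhancement of cap-binding activity, so the construct most plausibly serves as a modification-site mutant. It would be compared with wild-type FLAG-4EHP to test which lysines are needed for ISGylation and how that modification affects cap binding, although the record does not state the purpose explicitly.
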