Addgene plasmid #17353: pFLAG-4EHP(K121/130/134/222R)
Depositing lab: Dong-Er Zhang. Depositing organization: Scripps California (The Scripps Research Institute). Publication: ISG15 modification of the eIF4E cognate 4EHP enhances cap structure-binding activity of 4EHP. Okumura F, Zou W, Zhang DE. Genes Dev. 2007 Feb 1. 21(3):255-60. 10.1101/gad.1521607 PubMed 17289916.
Backbone
  Vector backbone: pFlag-CMV2
  Backbone manufacturer: Sigma
  Backbone size w/o insert (bp): 4700
  Vector type: Mammalian Expression
Growth in bacteria
  Bacterial resistance: Ampicillin, 100 μg/mL
  Growth temperature: 37°C
  Growth strain: DH5alpha
  Copy number: High Copy
Gene/Insert
  Gene/Insert name: 4EHP
  Species: H. sapiens (human)
  Insert size (bp): 750
  Mutation: K121/130/134/222R
  GenBank ID: NM_004846
  Entrez Gene: EIF4E2 (a.k.a. 4E-LP, 4EHP, EIF4EL3, IF4e, h4EHP)
  Tag / fusion protein: Flag (N terminal on backbone)
  Cloning method: Restriction Enzyme; 5′ cloning site HindIII (not destroyed); 3′ cloning site XbaI (not destroyed)
  Sequencing primers: 5′ CMV-F
Terms and licenses: Academic/Nonprofit Terms; Industry Terms: Not Available to Industry
How to cite: pFLAG-4EHP(K121/130/134/222R) was a gift from Dong-Er Zhang (Addgene plasmid # 17353 ; http://n2t.net/addgene:17353 ; RRID:Addgene_17353)
